Addgene plasmid #239728: pKG2436_pGEEC532_pShip-EF1a-mRuby2-P2A-PuroR-bGH
Purpose: Plasmid expressing mRuby2 and PuroR with the EF1a promoter
Depositing lab: Kate Galloway. Depositing organization: Massachusetts Institute of Technology. Publication: High-resolution profiling reveals coupled transcriptional and translational regulation of transgenes. Peterman EL, Ploessl DS, Love KS, Sanabria V, Daniels RF, Johnstone CP, Godavarti DR, Kabaria SR, Oakes CG, Pai AA, Galloway KE. Nucleic Acids Research, Volume 53, Issue 11, 24 June 2025, gkaf528 10.1093/nar/gkaf528 PubMed 39651241.
Backbone
  Vector backbone: pShip
  Vector type: Synthetic Biology
Growth in bacteria
  Bacterial resistance: Kanamycin, 50 μg/mL
  Growth temperature: 30°C
  Growth strain: NEB Stable
  Copy number: High Copy
Gene/Insert
  Gene/Insert name: mRuby2-P2A-PuroR
  Species: Entacmaea quadricolor, Streptomyces alboniger
  Cloning method: Golden Gate
Terms and licenses: Academic/Nonprofit Terms; Industry Terms: Not Available to Industry
Depositor comments: Please visit https://doi.org/10.1101/2024.11.26.625483 for bioRxiv preprint.
How to cite: pKG2436_pGEEC532_pShip-EF1a-mRuby2-P2A-PuroR-bGH was a gift from Kate Galloway (Addgene plasmid # 239728 ; http://n2t.net/addgene:239728 ; RRID:Addgene_239728)
