[The description below was written by a language model from this plasmid's Addgene catalogue record and pLannotate feature annotations shown in this document.]
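Description:
pKG2436_pGEEC532_pShip-EF1a-mRuby2-P2A-PuroR-bGH is a 4.85 kb synthetic-biology plasmid built on the pShip backbone by Golden Gate assembly. It carries a single mammalian transcription unit that co-expresses a red fluorescent reporter and a drug-selection marker. In bacteria it is maintained through a high-copy ColE1/pUC-type origin and selected with kanamycin through the aph(3')-Ia aminoglycoside phosphotransferase gene. The rrnB T1 and T2 terminators lie between the bacterial backbone and the expression cassette, where they presumably insulate the cassette from read-through transcription.

The payload is driven by the human EF-1α promoter. It is annotated as the core promoter followed by intron A sequence, which the automated annotation detected as two separate pieces rather than one continuous feature. This is a strong constitutive promoter that is widely used in mammalian cells. Downstream is the mRuby2 coding sequence, a constitutively fluorescent red protein derived from Entacmaea quadricolor. It is linked through a P2A ribosome-skipping peptide to puromycin N-acetyltransferase (pac, from Streptomyces alboniger). The P2A is named in the construct title but is not separately annotated; it would fall in the short gap between the two coding sequences. Because of this 2A arrangement, one mRNA yields two separate proteins, so red fluorescence reports on the same transcript that confers puromycin resistance. A bovine growth hormone polyadenylation signal terminates the unit.

The record states the purpose only as expression of mRuby2 and PuroR from the EF1a promoter. No viral packaging elements, recombinase sites or integration arms are annotated, which suggests delivery by direct transfection. The associated publication concerns transcriptional and translational regulation of transgenes.
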