Features (pLannotate 1.2.2; 10 found; start..end, strand, type, name):
    122..931     +  CDS            KanR: aminoglycoside phosphotransferase; aph(3')-Ia; confers resistance to kanamycin in bacteria or G418 (Geneticin®) in eukaryotes
   1021..1609    +  rep_origin     ori: high-copy-number ColE1/pMB1/pBR322/pUC origin of replication
   1777..1820    -  terminator     rrnB T1 terminator: Escherichia coli rrnB; transcription terminator T1 from the E. coli rrnB gene
   1952..1979    +  terminator     rrnB T2 terminator: transcription terminator T2 from the E. coli rrnB gene
   2065..2276    +  promoter       EF-1α core promoter: core promoter for human elongation factor EF-1α
   2277..2390    +  intron         EF-1α intron A (fragment): intron upstream of the start codon of human EF-1α
   3016..3219    +  intron         EF-1α intron A: truncated intron upstream of the start codon of human EF-1α
   3240..3950    +  CDS            mRuby2: mRuby2 is a basic (constitutively fluorescent) red fluorescent protein published in 2012, derived from Entacmaea quadricolor. It has moderate acid sensitivity.
   4017..4616    +  CDS            PuroR (fragment): puromycin N-acetyltransferase; pac from Streptomyces; confers resistance to puromycin
   4628..4852    +  polyA_signal   bGH poly(A) signal: bovine growth hormone polyadenylation signal
>Addgene plasmid #239728 | pKG2436_pGEEC532_pShip-EF1a-mRuby2-P2A-PuroR-bGH | addgene full sequence | sequence record 475948 | Addgene NGS Result
CGCTCGCTGACTGCAGGTGCCCGTGTCTCAAAATCTCTGATGTTACATTGCACAAGATAAAAATATATCA
TCATGAACAATAAAACTGTCTGCTTACATAAACAGTAATACAAGGGGTGTTATGAGCCATATTCAACGGG
AAACGTCGAGGCCGCGATTAAATTCCAACATGGATGCTGATTTATATGGGTATAAATGGGCTCGCGATAA
TGTCGGGCAATCAGGTGCGACAATCTATCGCTTGTATGGGAAGCCCGATGCGCCAGAGTTGTTTCTGAAA
CATGGCAAAGGTAGCGTTGCCAATGATGTTACAGATGAGATGGTCAGACTAAACTGGCTGACGGAATTTA
TGCCTCTTCCGACCATCAAGCATTTTATCCGTACTCCTGGTGATGCATGGTTACTCACCACTGCGATCCC
CGGAAAAACAGCATTCCAGGTATTAGAAGAATATCCTGATTCAGGTGAAAATATTGTTGATGCGCTGGCA
GTGTTCCTGCGCCGGTTGCATTCGATTCCTGTTTGTAATTGTCCTTTTAACAGCGATCGCGTATTTCGTC
TAGCTCAGGCGCAATCACGAATGAATAACGGTTTGGTTGATGCGAGTGATTTTGATGACGAGCGTAATGG
CTGGCCTGTTGAACAAGTCTGGAAAGAAATGCATAAACTTTTGCCATTCTCACCGGATTCAGTCGTCACT
CATGGTGATTTCTCACTTGATAACCTTATTTTTGACGAGGGGAAATTAATAGGTTGTATTGATGTTGGAC
GAGTCGGAATCGCAGACCGATACCAGGATCTTGCCATCCTATGGAACTGCCTCGGTGAGTTTTCTCCTTC
ATTACAGAAACGGCTTTTTCAAAAATATGGTATTGATAATCCTGATATGAATAAATTGCAGTTTCATTTG
ATGCTCGATGAGTTTTTCTAATCAGAATTGGTTAATTGGTTGTAACATTATTCAGATTGGGCCCCGTTCC
ACTGAGCGTCAGACCCCGTAGAAAAGATCAAAGGATCTTCTTGAGATCCTTTTTTTCTGCGCGTAATCTG
CTGCTTGCAAACAAAAAAACCACCGCTACCAGCGGTGGTTTGTTTGCCGGATCAAGAGCTACCAACTCTT
TTTCCGAAGGTAACTGGCTTCAGCAGAGCGCAGATACCAAATACTGTTCTTCTAGTGTAGCCGTAGTTAG
GCCACCACTTCAAGAACTCTGTAGCACCGCCTACATACCTCGCTCTGCTAATCCTGTTACCAGTGGCTGC
TGCCAGTGGCGATAAGTCGTGTCTTACCGGGTTGGACTCAAGACGATAGTTACCGGATAAGGCGCAGCGG
TCGGGCTGAACGGGGGGTTCGTGCACACAGCCCAGCTTGGAGCGAACGACCTACACCGAACTGAGATACC
TACAGCGTGAGCTATGAGAAAGCGCCACGCTTCCCGAAGGGAGAAAGGCGGACAGGTATCCGGTAAGCGG
CAGGGTCGGAACAGGAGAGCGCACGAGGGAGCTTCCAGGGGGAAACGCCTGGTATCTTTATAGTCCTGTC
GGGTTTCGCCACCTCTGACTTGAGCGTCGATTTTTGTGATGCTCGTCAGGGGGGCGGAGCCTATGGAAAA
ACGCCAGCAACGCGGCCTTTTTACGGTTCCTGGCCTTTTGCTGGCCTTTTGCTCACATGTTCTTTCCTGC
GTTATCCCCTGATTCTGTGGATAACCGTATTACCGCTAGCATGGATCTCGGGGACGTCTAACTACTAAGC
GAGAGTAGGGAACTGCCAGGCATCAAATAAAACGAAAGGCTCAGTCGGAAGACTGGGCCTTTCGTTTTAT
CTGTTGTTTGTCGGTGAACGCTCTCCTGAGTAGGACAAATCCGCCGGGAGCGGATTTGAACGTTGTGAAG
CAACGGCCCGGAGGGTGGCGGGCAGGACGCCCGCCATAAACTGCCAGGCATCAAACTAAGCAGAAGGCCA
TCCTGACGGATGGCCTTTTTGCGTTTCTACAAACTCTTCCTGTTAGTTAGTTACTTAAGCTCGGGCCCAC
CTGCAGTCTACTTACTGCTCCGGTGCCCGTCAGTGGGCAGAGCGCACATCGCCCACAGTCCCCGAGAAGT
TGGGGGGAGGGGTCGGCAATTGAACCGGTGCCTAGAGAAGGTGGCGCGGGGTAAACTGGGAAAGTGATGT
CGTGTACTGGCTCCGCCTTTTTCCCGAGGGTGGGGGAGAACCGTATATAAGTGCAGTAGTCGCCGTGAAC
GTTCTTTTTCGCAACGGGTTTGCCGCCAGAACACAGGTAAGTGCCGTGTGTGGTTCCCGCGGGCCTGGCC
TCTTTACGGGTTATGGCCCTTGCGTGCCTTGAATTACTTCCACGCCCCTGGCTGCAGTACGTGATTCTTG
ATCCCGAGCTTCGGGTTGGAAGTGGGTGGGAGAGTTCGAGGCCTTGCGCTTAAGGAGCCCCTTCGCCTCG
TGCTTGAGTTGAGGCCTGGCTTGGGCGCTGGGGCCGCCGCGTGCGAATCTGGTGGCACCTTCGCGCCTGT
CTCGCTGCTTTCGATAAGTCTCTAGCCATTTAAAATTTTTGATGACCTGCTGCGACGCTTTTTTTCTGGC
AAGATAGTCTTGTAAATGCGGGCCAAGATCTGCACACTGGTATTTCGGTTTTTGGGGCCGCGGGCGGCGA
CGGGGCCCGTGCGTCCCAGCGCACATGTTCGGCGAGGCGGGGCCTGCGAGCGCGGCCACCGAGAATCGGA
CGGGGGTAGTCTCAAGCTGGCCGGCCTGCTCTGGTGCCTGGCCTCGCGCCGCCGTGTATCGCCCCGCCCT
GGGCGGCAAGGCTGGCCCGGTCGGCACCAGTTGCGTGAGCGGAAAGATGGCCGCTTCCCGGCCCTGCTGC
AGGGAGCTCAAAATGGAGGACGCGGCGCTCGGGAGAGCGGGCGGGTGAGTCACCCACACAAAGGAAAAGG
GCCTTTCCGTCCTCAGCCGTCGCTTCATGTGACTCCACGGAGTACCGGGCGCCGTCCAGGCACCTCGATT
AGTTCTCGAGCTTTTGGAGTACGTCGTCTTTAGGTTGGGGGGAGGGGTTTTATGCGATGGAGTTTCCCCA
CACTGAGTGGGTGGAGACTGAAGTTAGGCCAGCTTGGCACTTGATGTAATTCTCCTTGGAATTTGCCCTT
TTTGAGTTTGGATCTTGGTTCATTCTCAAGCCTCAGACAGTGGTTCAAAGTTTTTTTCTTCCATTTCAGG
TGTCGTGAGAATGGCCACCATGGTGTCTAAGGGCGAAGAGCTGATCAAGGAAAATATGCGTATGAAGGTG
GTCATGGAAGGTTCGGTCAACGGCCACCAATTCAAATGCACAGGTGAAGGAGAAGGCAATCCGTACATGG
GAACTCAAACCATGAGGATCAAAGTCATCGAGGGAGGACCCCTGCCATTTGCCTTTGACATTCTTGCCAC
GTCGTTCATGTATGGCAGCCGTACTTTTATCAAGTACCCGAAAGGCATTCCTGATTTCTTTAAACAGTCC
TTTCCTGAGGGTTTTACTTGGGAAAGAGTTACGAGATACGAAGATGGTGGAGTCGTCACCGTCATGCAGG
ACACCAGCCTTGAGGATGGCTGTCTCGTTTACCACGTCCAAGTCAGAGGGGTAAACTTTCCCTCCAATGG
TCCCGTGATGCAGAAGAAGACCAAGGGTTGGGAGCCTAATACAGAGATGATGTATCCAGCAGATGGTGGT
CTGAGGGGATACACTCATATGGCACTGAAAGTTGATGGTGGTGGCCATCTGTCTTGCTCTTTCGTAACAA
CTTACAGGTCAAAAAAGACCGTCGGGAACATCAAGATGCCCGGTATCCATGCCGTTGATCACCGCCTGGA
AAGGTTAGAGGAAAGTGACAATGAAATGTTCGTAGTACAACGCGAACACGCAGTTGCCAAGTTCGCCGGG
CTTGGTGGTGGGATGGACGAGCTGTACAAGGGAAGCGGAGCTACTAACTTCAGCCTGCTGAAGCAGGCTG
GAGACGTGGAGGAGAACCCTGGACCTATGACCGAGTACAAGCCCACGGTGCGCCTCGCCACCCGCGACGA
CGTCCCCAGGGCCGTACGCACCCTCGCCGCCGCGTTCGCCGACTACCCCGCCACGCGCCACACCGTCGAT
CCGGACCGCCACATCGAGCGGGTCACCGAGCTGCAAGAACTCTTCCTCACGCGCGTCGGGCTCGACATCG
GCAAGGTGTGGGTCGCGGACGACGGCGCCGCGGTGGCGGTCTGGACCACGCCGGAGAGCGTCGAAGCGGG
GGCGGTGTTCGCCGAGATCGGCCCGCGCATGGCCGAGTTGAGCGGTTCCCGGCTGGCCGCGCAGCAACAG
ATGGAAGGCCTCCTGGCGCCGCACCGGCCCAAGGAGCCCGCGTGGTTCCTGGCCACCGTCGGCGTCTCGC
CCGACCACCAGGGCAAGGGTCTGGGCAGCGCCGTCGTGCTCCCCGGAGTGGAGGCGGCCGAGCGCGCCGG
GGTGCCCGCCTTCCTGGAGACATCCGCGCCCCGCAACCTCCCCTTCTACGAGCGGCTCGGCTTCACCGTC
ACCGCCGACGTCGAGGTGCCCGAAGGACCGCGCACCTGGTGCATGACCCGCAAGCCCGGTGCCTGACAAC
GTTGCACCTGTGCCTTCTAGTTGCCAGCCATCTGTTGTTTGCCCCTCCCCCGTGCCTTCCTTGACCCTGG
AAGGTGCCACTCCCACTGTCCTTTCCTAATAAAATGAGGAAATTGCATCGCATTGTCTGAGTAGGTGTCA
TTCTATTCTGGGGGGTGGGGTGGGGCAGGACAGCAAGGGGGAGGATTGGGAAGACAATAGCAGGCATGCT
GGGGATGCGGTGGGCTCTATGG
